>Addgene plasmid #158767 | pF(UG) hSyn NS34a-msGFP-'Q-mito | addgene full sequence | sequence record 313145 | Addgene NGS Result
AGTGCAAGTGGTTTTAGGACCAGGATGAGGCGGGGTGGGGGTGCCTACCTGACGACCGACCCCGACCCAC
TGGACAAGCACCCAACCCCCATTCCCCAAATTGCGCATCCCCTATCAGAGAGGGGGAGGGGAAACAGGAT
GCGGCGAGGCGCGTGCGCACTGCCAGCTTCAGCACCGCGGACAGTGCCTTCGCCCCCGCCTGGCGGCGCG
CGCCACCGCCGCCTCAGCACTGAAGGCGCGCTGACGTCACTCGCCGGTCCCCCGTAAACTCCCCTTCCCG
GCCACCTTGGTCGCGTCCGCGCCGCCGCCGGCCCAGCCGGACCGCACCACGCGAGGCGCGAGATAGGGGG
GCACGGGCGCGACCATCTGCGCTGCGGCGCCGGCGACTCAGCGCTGCCTCAGTCTGCGGTGGGCAGCGGA
GGAGTCGTGTCGTGCCTGAGAGCGCAGGTACGGCTAGCGGATCCGGTACCGCGGGCCCGCCACCATGGGC
TGCGTGGTGATCGTGGGCAGGATCGTGCTGAGCGGCAGCGGCACCAGCGCGCCCATCACGGCGTACGCCC
AGCAGACGAGAGGCCTCCTAGGGTGTATAATCACCAGCCTGACTGGCCGGGACAAAAACCAAGTGGAGGG
TGAGGTCCAGATCGTGTCAACTGCTACCCAAACCTTCCTGGCAACGTGCATCAATGGGGTATGCTGGACA
GTCTACCACGGGGCCGGAACGAGGACCATCGCATCACCCAAGGGTCCTGTCATCCAGATGTATACCAATG
TGGACCAAGACCTTGTGGGCTGGCCCGCTCCTCAAGGTTCCCGCTCATTGACACCCTGTACCTGCGGCTC
CTCGGACCTTTACCTGGTCACGAGGCACGCCGATGTCATTCCCGTGCGCCGGCGAGGTGATAGCAGGGGT
AGCCTGCTTTCGCCCCGGCCCATTTCCTACTTGAAAGGCTCCTCGGGGGGTCCGCTGTTGTGCCCCGCGG
GACACGCCGTGGGCCTATTCAGGGCCGCGGTGTGCACCCGTGGAGTGGCTAAAGCGGTGGACTTTATCCC
TGTGGAGAACCTAGAGACAACCATGAGATCCCCGGTGTTCACGGACAACTCCTCTCCACCAGCAGGGTCA
GGTTCTTCGGGCAGTTCGGGGTCCAGCGGATCTAGTATGGATAGCACTGAGAGCCTGTTCACCGGGGTGG
TGCCCATCCTGGTCGAGCTGGACGGCGACGTAAACGGCCACAAGTTCAGCGTGCGCGGCGAGGGCGAGGG
CGATGCCACCAACGGCAAGCTGACCCTGAAGTTCATCTACACCACCGGCAAGCTGCCCGTGCCCTGGCCC
ACCCTCGTGACCACCCTGACCTACGGCGTGCAGTGCTTCAGCCGCTACCCCGACCACATGAAGCAGCACG
ACTTCTTCAAGTCCGCCATGCCCGAAGGCTACGTCCAGGAGCGCACCATCACCTTCAAGGACGACGGCAC
CTACAAGACCCGCGCCGAGGTGAAGTTCGAGGGCGACACCCTGGTGAACCGCATCGAGCTGAAGGGCATC
GACTTCAAGGAGGACGGCAACATCCTGGGGCACAAGCTGGAGTACAACTTCAACAGCCACAACGTCTATA
TCACCGCCGACAAGCAGAAGAACGGCATCAAGGCCAACTTCAAGATCCGCCACAACGTGGAGGACGGCAG
CGTGCAGCTCGCCGACCACTACCAGCAGAACACCCCCATCGGCGACGGCCCCGTGCTGCTGCCCGACAAC
CACTACCTGAGCACCCAGTCCAAGCTGAGCAAAGACCCCAACGAGAAGCGCGATCACATGGTCCTGCTGG
AGTTCGTGACCGCCGCCGGGATCACTCACGGCGGATCCGGAAGTTCGGGGTCCAGCGGTTCTTCAGGCAG
TTCCGAGGATGTGGTCTGCTGTCAGATGTCCTACGGCAGTGGATCTAAGCGCGGAGTTCCTGTAGCTGTG
GTGCTGCTGCCAGTGTTTGCCCTTACCCTGGTAGCAGTTTGGGCCTTCGTGAGATACCGAAAGCAGCTCT
GAGGCCGCACTCCTCAGCTAGAATTCGATATCAAGCTTATCGATAATCAACCTCTGGATTACAAAATTTG
TGAAAGATTGACTGGTATTCTTAACTATGTTGCTCCTTTTACGCTATGTGGATACGCTGCTTTAATGCCT
TTGTATCATGCTATTGCTTCCCGTATGGCTTTCATTTTCTCCTCCTTGTATAAATCCTGGTTGCTGTCTC
TTTATGAGGAGTTGTGGCCCGTTGTCAGGCAACGTGGCGTGGTGTGCACTGTGTTTGCTGACGCAACCCC
CACTGGTTGGGGCATTGCCACCACCTGTCAGCTCCTTTCCGGGACTTTCGCTTTCCCCCTCCCTATTGCC
ACGGCGGAACTCATCGCCGCCTGCCTTGCCCGCTGCTGGACAGGGGCTCGGCTGTTGGGCACTGACAATT
CCGTGGTGTTGTCGGGGAAATCATCGTCCTTTCCTTGGCTGCTCGCCTGTGTTGCCACCTGGATTCTGCG
CGGGACGTCCTTCTGCTACGTCCCTTCGGCCCTCAATCCAGCGGACCTTCCTTCCCGCGGCCTGCTGCCG
GCTCTGCGGCCTCTTCCGCGTCTTCGCCTTCGCCCTCAGACGAGTCGGATCTCCCTTTGGGCCGCCTCCC
CGCATCGATACCGTCGACCTCGAGACCTAGAAAAACATGGAGCAATCACAAGTAGCAATACAGCAGCTAC
CAATGCTGATTGTGCCTGGCTAGAAGCACAAGAGGAGGAGGAGGTGGGTTTTCCAGTCACACCTCAGGTA
CCTTTAAGACCAATGACTTACAAGGCAGCTGTAGATCTTAGCCACTTTTTAAAAGAAAAGGGGGGACTGG
AAGGGCTAATTCACTCCCAACGAAGACAAGATATCCTTGATCTGTGGATCTACCACACACAAGGCTACTT
CCCTGATTGGCAGAACTACACACCAGGGCCAGGGATCAGATATCCACTGACCTTTGGATGGTGCTACAAG
CTAGTACCAGTTGAGCAAGAGAAGGTAGAAGAAGCCAATGAAGGAGAGAACACCCGCTTGTTACACCCTG
TGAGCCTGCATGGGATGGATGACCCGGAGAGAGAAGTATTAGAGTGGAGGTTTGACAGCCGCCTAGCATT
TCATCACATGGCCCGAGAGCTGCATCCGGACTGTACTGGGTCTCTCTGGTTAGACCAGATCTGAGCCTGG
GAGCTCTCTGGCTAACTAGGGAACCCACTGCTTAAGCCTCAATAAAGCTTGCCTTGAGTGCTTCAAGTAG
TGTGTGCCCGTCTGTTGTGTGACTCTGGTAACTAGAGATCCCTCAGACCCTTTTAGTCAGTGTGGAAAAT
CTCTAGCAGGGCCCGTTTAAACCCGCTGATCAGCCTCGACTGTGCCTTCTAGTTGCCAGCCATCTGTTGT
TTGCCCCTCCCCCGTGCCTTCCTTGACCCTGGAAGGTGCCACTCCCACTGTCCTTTCCTAATAAAATGAG
GAAATTGCATCGCATTGTCTGAGTAGGTGTCATTCTATTCTGGGGGGTGGGGTGGGGCAGGACAGCAAGG
GGGAGGATTGGGAAGACAATAGCAGGCATGCTGGGGATGCGGTGGGCTCTATGGCTTCTGAGGCGGAAAG
AACCAGCTGGGGCTCTAGGGGGTATCCCC
[124 nt withheld, positions 3670-3793]
C
[91 nt withheld, positions 3795-3885]
A
[49 nt withheld, positions 3887-3935]
CCTTTGACGTTGGAGTCCACGTTCTTT
[37 nt withheld, positions 3963-3999]
ACCCTATCTCGGTCTATTCTTTTGATTTATAAGGGATTTTGCCGATTTCGGCCTATTGGTTAAAAAATGA
GCTGATTTAACAAAAATTTAACGCGAATTAATTCTGTGGAATGTGTGTCAGTTAGGGTGTGGAAAGTCCC
CAGGCTCCCCAGCAGGCAGAAGTATGCAAAGCATGCATCTCAATTAGTCAGCAACCAGGTGTGGAAAGTC
CCCAGGCTCCCCAGCAGGCAGAAGTATGCAAAGCATGCATCTCAATTAGTCAGCAACCATAGTCCCGCCC
CTAACTCCGCCCATCCCGCCCCTAACTCCGCCCAGTTCCGCCCATTCTCCGCCCCATGGCTGACTAATTT
TTTTTATTTATGCAGAGGCCGAGGCCGCCTCTGCCTCTGAGCTATTCCAGAAGTAGTGAGGAGGCTTTTT
TGGAGGCCTAGGCTTTTGCAAAAAGCTCCCGGGAGCTTGTATATCCATTTTCGGATCTGATCAGCACGTG
TTGACAATTAATCATCGGCATAGTATATCGGCATAGTATAATACGACAAGGTGAGGAACTAAACCATGGC
CAAGTTGACCAGTGCCGTTCCGGTGCTCACCGCGCGCGACGTCGCCGGAGCGGTCGAGTTCTGGACCGAC
CGGCTCGGGTTCTCCCGGGACTTCGTGGAGGACGACTTCGCCGGTGTGGTCCGGGACGACGTGACCCTGT
TCATCAGCGCGGTCCAGGACCAGGTGGTGCCGGACAACACCCTGGCCTGGGTGTGGGTGCGCGGCCTGGA
CGAGCTGTACGCCGAGTGGTCGGAGGTCGTGTCCACGAACTTCCGGGACGCCTCCGGGCCGGCCATGACC
GAGATCGGCGAGCAGCCGTGGGGGCGGGAGTTCGCCCTGCGCGACCCGGCCGGCAACTGCGTGCACTTCG
TGGCCGAGGAGCAGGACTGACACGTGCTACGAGATTTCGATTCCACCGCCGCCTTCTATGAAAGGTTGGG
CTTCGGAATCGTTTTCCGGGACGCCGGCTGGATGATCCTCCAGCGCGGGGATCTCATGCTGGAGTTCTTC
GCCCACCCCAACTTGTTTATTGCAGCTTATAATGGTTACAAATAAAGCAATAGCATCACAAATTTCACAA
ATAAAGCATTTTTTTCACTGCATTCTAGTTGTGGTTTGTCCAAACTCATCAATGTATCTTATCATGTCTG
TATACCGTCGACCTCTAGCTAGAGCTTGGCGTAATCATGGTCATAGCTGTTTCCTGTGTGAAATTGTTAT
CCGCTCACAATTCCACACAACATACGAGCCGGAAGCATAAAGTGTAAAGCCTGGGGTGCCTAATGAGTGA
GCTAACTCACATTAATTGCGTTGCGCTCACTGCCCGCTTTCCAGTCGGGAAACCTGTCGTGCCAGCTGCA
TTAATGAATCGGCCAACGCGCGGGGAGAGGCGGTTTGCGTATTGGGCGCTCTTCCGCTTCCTCGCTCACT
GACTCGCTGCGCTCGGTCGTTCGGCTGCGGCGAGCGGTATCAGCTCACTCAAAGGCGGTAATACGGTTAT
CCACAGAATCAGGGGATAACGCAGGAAAGAACATGTGAGCAAAAGGCCAGCAAAAGGCCAGGAACCGTAA
AAAGGCCGCGTTGCTGGCGTTTTTCCATAGGCTCCGCCCCCCTGACGAGCATCACAAAAATCGACGCTCA
AGTCAGAGGTGGCGAAACCCGACAGGACTATAAAGATACCAGGCGTTTCCCCCTGGAAGCTCCCTCGTGC
GCTCTCCTGTTCCGACCCTGCCGCTTACCGGATACCTGTCCGCCTTTCTCCCTTCGGGAAGCGTGGCGCT
TTCTCATAGCTCACGCTGTAGGTATCTCAGTTCGGTGTAGGTCGTTCGCTCCAAGCTGGGCTGTGTGCAC
GAACCCCCCGTTCAGCCCGACCGCTGCGCCTTATCCGGTAACTATCGTCTTGAGTCCAACCCGGTAAGAC
ACGACTTATCGCCACTGGCAGCAGCCACTGGTAACAGGATTAGCAGAGCGAGGTATGTAGGCGGTGCTAC
AGAGTTCTTGAAGTGGTGGCCTAACTACGGCTACACTAGAAGAACAGTATTTGGTATCTGCGCTCTGCTG
AAGCCAGTTACCTTCGGAAAAAGAGTTGGTAGCTCTTGATCCGGCAAACAAACCACCGCTGGTAGCGGTG
GTTTTTTTGTTTGCAAGCAGCAGATTACGCGCAGAAAAAAAGGATCTCAAGAAGATCCTTTGATCTTTTC
TACGGGGTCTGACGCTCAGTGGAACGAAAACTCACGTTAAGGGATTTTGGTCATGAGATTATCAAAAAGG
ATCTTCACCTAGATCCTTTTAAATTAAAAATGAAGTTTTAAATCAATCTAAAGTATATATGAGTAAACTT
GGTCTGACAGTTACCAATGCTTAATCAGTGAGGCACCTATCTCAGCGATCTGTCTATTTCGTTCATCCAT
AGTTGCCTGACTCCCCGTCGTGTAGATAACTACGATACGGGAGGGCTTACCATCTGGCCCCAGTGCTGCA
ATGATACCGCGAGACCCACGCTCACCGGCTCCAGATTTATCAGCAATAAACCAGCCAGCCGGAAGGGCCG
AGCGCAGAAGTGGTCCTGCAACTTTATCCGCCTCCATCCAGTCTATTAATTGTTGCCGGGAAGCTAGAGT
AAGTAGTTCGCCAGTTAATAGTTTGCGCAACGTTGTTGCCATTGCTACAGGCATCGTGGTGTCACGCTCG
TCGTTTGGTATGGCTTCATTCAGCTCCGGTTCCCAACGATCAAGGCGAGTTACATGATCCCCCATGTTGT
GCAAAAAAGCGGTTAGCTCCTTCGGTCCTCCGATCGTTGTCAGAAGTAAGTTGGCCGCAGTGTTATCACT
CATGGTTATGGCAGCACTGCATAATTCTCTTACTGTCATGCCATCCGTAAGATGCTTTTCTGTGACTGGT
GAGTACTCAACCAAGTCATTCTGAGAATAGTGTATGCGGCGACCGAGTTGCTCTTGCCCGGCGTCAATAC
GGGATAATACCGCGCCACATAGCAGAACTTTAAAAGTGCTCATCATTGGAAAACGTTCTTCGGGGCGAAA
ACTCTCAAGGATCTTACCGCTGTTGAGATCCAGTTCGATGTAACCCACTCGTGCACCCAACTGATCTTCA
GCATCTTTTACTTTCACCAGCGTTTCTGGGTGAGCAAAAACAGGAAGGCAAAATGCCGCAAAAAAGGGAA
TAAGGGCGACACGGAAATGTTGAATACTCATACTCTTCCTTTTTCAATATTATTGAAGCATTTATCAGGG
TTATTGTCTCATGAGCGGATACATATTTGAATGTATTTAGAAAAATAAACAAATAGGGGTTCCGCGCACA
TTTCCCCGAAAAGTGCCACCTGACGTCGACGGATCGGGAGATCTCCCGATCCCCTATGGTGCACTCTCAG
TACAATCTGCTCTGATGCCGCATAGTTAAGCCAGTATCTGCTCCCTGCTTGTGTGTTGGAGGTCGCTGAG
TAGTGCGCGAGCAAAATTTAAGCTACAACAAGGCAAGGCTTGACCGACAATTGCATGAAGAATCTGCTTA
GGGTTAGGCGTTTTGCGCTGCTTCGCGATGTACGGGCCAGATATACGCGTTGACATTGATTATTGACTAG
TTATTAATAGTAATCAATTACGGGGTCATTAGTTCATAGCCCATATATGGAGTTCCGCGTTACATAACTT
ACGGTAAATGGCCCGCCTGGCTGACCGCCCAACGACCCCCGCCCATTGACGTCAATAATGACGTATGTTC
CCATAGTAACGCCAATAGGGACTTTCCATTGACGTCAATGGGTGGAGTATTTACGGTAAACTGCCCACTT
GGCAGTACATCAAGTGTATCATATGCCAAGTACGCCCCCTATTGACGTCAATGACGGTAAATGGCCCGCC
TGGCATTATGCCCAGTACATGACCTTATGGGACTTTCCTACTTGGCAGTACATCTACGTATTAGTCATCG
CTATTACCATGGTGATGCGGTTTTGGCAGTACATCAATGGGCGTGGATAGCGGTTTGACTCACGGGGATT
TCCAAGTCTCCACCCCATTGACGTCAATGGGAGTTTGTTTTGGCACCAAAATCAACGGGACTTTCCAAAA
TGTCGTAACAACTCCGCCCCATTGACGCAAATGGGCGGTAGGCGTGTACGGTGGGAGGTCTATATAAGCA
GCGCGTTTTGCCTGTACTGGGTCTCTCTGGTTAGACCAGATCTGAGCCTGGGAGCTCTCTGGCTAACTAG
GGAACCCACTGCTTAAGCCTCAATAAAGCTTGCCTTGAGTGCTTCAAGTAGTGTGTGCCCGTCTGTTGTG
TGACTCTGGTAACTAGAGATCCCTCAGACCCTTTTAGTCAGTGTGGAAAATCTCTAGCAGTGGCGCCCGA
ACAGGGACTTGAAAGCGAAAGGGAAACCAGAGGAGCTCTCTCGACGCAGGACTCGGCTTGCTGAAGCGCG
CACGGCAAGAGGCGAGGGGCGGCGACTGGTGAGTACGCCAAAAATTTTGACTAGCGGAGGCTAGAAGGAG
AGAGATGGGTGCGAGAGCGTCAGTATTAAGCGGGGGAGAATTAGATCGCGATGGGAAAAAATTCGGTTAA
GGCCAGGGGGAAAGAAAAAATATAAATTAAAACATATAGTATGGGCAAGCAGGGAGCTAGAACGATTCGC
AGTTAATCCTGGCCTGTTAGAAACATCAGAAGGCTGTAGACAAATACTGGGACAGCTACAACCATCCCTT
CAGACAGGATCAGAAGAACTTAGATCATTATATAATACAGTAGCAACCCTCTATTGTGTGCATCAAAGGA
TAGAGATAAAAGACACCAAGGAAGCTTTAGACAAGATAGAGGAAGAGCAAAACAAAAGTAAGACCACCGC
ACAGCAAGCGGCCGCTGATCTTCAGACCTGGAGGAGGAGATATGAGGGACAATTGGAGAAGTGAATTATA
TAAATATAAAGTAGTAAAAATTGAACCATTAGGAGTAGCACCCACCAAGGCAAAGAGAAGAGTGGTGCAG
AGAGAAAAAAGAGCAGTGGGAATAGGAGCTTTGTTCCTTGGGTTCTTGGGAGCAGCAGGAAGCACTATGG
GCGCAGCGTCAATGACGCTGACGGTACAGGCCAGACAATTATTGTCTGGTATAGTGCAGCAGCAGAACAA
TTTGCTGAGGGCTATTGAGGCGCAACAGCATCTGTTGCAACTCACAGTCTGGGGCATCAAGCAGCTCCAG
GCAAGAATCCTGGCTGTGGAAAGATACCTAAAGGATCAACAGCTCCTGGGGATTTGGGGTTGCTCTGGAA
AACTCATTTGCACCACTGCTGTGCCTTGGAATGCTAGTTGGAGTAATAAATCTCTGGAACAGATTTGGAA
TCACACGACCTGGATGGAGTGGGACAGAGAAATTAACAATTACACAAGCTTAATACACTCCTTAATTGAA
GAATCGCAAAACCAGCAAGAAAAGAATGAACAAGAATTATTGGAATTAGATAAATGGGCAAGTTTGTGGA
ATTGGTTTAACATAACAAATTGGCTGTGGTATATAAAATTATTCATAATGATAGTAGGAGGCTTGGTAGG
TTTAAGAATAGTTTTTGCTGTACTTTCTATAGTGAATAGAGTTAGGCAGGGATATTCACCATTATCGTTT
CAGACCCACCTCCCAACCCCGAGGGGACCCGACAGGCCCGAAGGAATAGAAGAAGAAGGTGGAGAGAGAG
ACAGAGACAGATCCATTCGATTAGTGAACGGATCGGCACTGCGTGCGCCAATTCTGCAGACAAATGGCAG
TATTCATCCACAATTTTAAAAGAAAAGGGGGGATTGGGGGGTACAGTGCAGGGGAAAGAATAGTAGACAT
AATAGCAACAGACATACAAACTAAAGAATTACAAAAACAAATTACAAAAATTCAAAATTTTCGGGTTTAT
TACAGGGACAGCAGAGATCCAGTTTGGTTAATTAA
Features (pLannotate 1.2.2; 32 found; start..end, strand, type, name):
      1..447     +  promoter       hSyn promoter: human synapsin I promoter; confers neuron-specific expression (Kügler et al., 2003)
    539..1114    +  CDS            POLG_HCV77 (fragment): Experimental evidence at protein level: Swiss-Prot protein existence level 1. [RNA-directed RNA polymerase]: RNA-dependent RNA polymerase that performs primer-template recognition and RNA synthesis during viral replication. From Hepatitis C virus genotype 1a (isolate H77) (HCV).
   1157..1846    +  CDS            msGFP2: photostable monomeric superfolder GFP (Valbuena et al., 2020)
   1925..2029    +  CDS            Synj2bp (fragment): SYJ2B_RAT - Also known as Omp25. Experimental evidence at protein level: Swiss-Prot protein existence level 1. Regulates endocytosis of activin type 2 receptor kinases through the Ral/RALBP1-dependent pathway and may be involved in suppression of activin-induced signal transduction. From Rattus norvegicus (Rat).
   2051..2075    +  misc_feature   MCS (fragment): pBluescript multiple cloning site
   2075..2663    +  misc_feature   WPRE: woodchuck hepatitis virus posttranscriptional regulatory element
   2600..3181    +  CDS            nef (fragment): NEF_HV1H2 - Experimental evidence at protein level: Swiss-Prot protein existence level 1. Extracellular Nef protein targets CD4(+) T-lymphocytes for apoptosis by interacting with CXCR4 surface receptors. From Human immunodeficiency virus type 1 group M subtype B (isolate HXB2) (HIV-1).
   3188..3368    +  LTR            5' LTR (truncated): truncated 5' long terminal repeat (LTR) from HIV-1
   3400..3624    +  polyA_signal   bGH poly(A) signal: bovine growth hormone polyadenylation signal
   3628..3649    +  promoter       SV40 promoter (fragment): SV40 enhancer and early promoter
   3670..4098    +  rep_origin     f1 ori (sequence partly withheld): f1 bacteriophage origin of replication; arrow indicates direction of (+) strand synthesis
   4112..4441    +  promoter       SV40 promoter: SV40 enhancer and early promoter
   4489..4536    +  promoter       EM7 promoter: synthetic bacterial promoter&nbsp
   4555..4929    +  CDS            BleoR: antibiotic-binding protein; Sh ble from Streptoalloteichus hindustanus; confers resistance to bleomycin, phleomycin, and Zeocin™
   4939..5064    +  CDS            ble (fragment): BLE_KLEPN - Experimental evidence at protein level: Swiss-Prot protein existence level 1. Binding protein with a strong affinity to the bleomycin family of antibiotics. Binds to CL990; an antimitotic-antibiotic compound. From Klebsiella pneumoniae.
   5059..5180    +  polyA_signal   SV40 poly(A) signal: SV40 polyadenylation signal
   5253..5269    -  protein_bind   lac operator: The lac repressor binds to the lac operator to inhibit transcription in E. coli. This inhibition can be relieved by adding lactose or isopropyl-β-D-thiogalactopyranoside (IPTG). lac repressor encoded by lacI
   5277..5307    -  promoter       lac promoter: promoter for the E. coli lac operon
   5322..5343    -  protein_bind   CAP binding site: CAP binding activates transcription in the presence of cAMP. E. coli catabolite activator protein
   5356..5448    -  CDS            lacI (fragment): lac repressor; lacI; The lac repressor binds to the lac operator to inhibit transcription in E. coli. This inhibition can be relieved by adding lactose or isopropyl-β-D-thiogalactopyranoside (IPTG).
   5631..6219    -  rep_origin     ori: high-copy-number ColE1/pMB1/pBR322/pUC origin of replication
   6390..7250    -  CDS            AmpR: β-lactamase; bla; confers resistance to ampicillin, carbenicillin, and related antibiotics
   7251..7355    -  promoter       AmpR promoter: bla
   7414..7466    -  misc_feature   bom (fragment): basis of mobility region from pBR322
   7621..8000    +  enhancer       CMV enhancer: human cytomegalovirus immediate early enhancer
   8001..8200    +  promoter       CMV promoter: human cytomegalovirus (CMV) immediate early promoter
   8218..8398    +  LTR            5' LTR (truncated): truncated 5' long terminal repeat (LTR) from HIV-1
   8445..8570    +  misc_feature   HIV-1 Ψ: packaging signal of human immunodeficiency virus type 1
   8554..8917    +  CDS            HIV-1 gag (fragment): gag protein from human immunodeficiency virus 1; gag
   9063..9296    +  misc_feature   RRE: The Rev response element (RRE) of HIV-1 allows for Rev-dependent mRNA export from the nucleus to the cytoplasm.
   9673..9773    +  CDS            Rev (fragment): human immunodeficiency virus 1 (HIV-1) Rev protein; rev; enhances nuclear export of unspliced and incompletely spliced viral mRNAs
   9823..9940    +  misc_feature   cPPT/CTS: central polypurine tract and central termination sequence of HIV-1
