[The description below was written by a language model from this plasmid's Addgene catalogue record and pLannotate feature annotations shown in this document.]
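Description:
pF(UG) hSyn NS34a-msGFP-'Q-mito is a lentiviral transfer plasmid of about 10 kb built on the FUGW backbone, in which the human synapsin I (hSyn) promoter drives neuron-specific expression of the insert. It is maintained in E. coli through a high-copy ColE1/pUC-type origin with ampicillin selection (AmpR). The backbone also carries an f1 origin and an SV40/EM7-driven bleomycin/Zeocin resistance cassette that lies outside the viral genome. The viral portion has a CMV enhancer/promoter fused to a truncated HIV-1 5' LTR, which produces the genomic RNA in packaging cells. It is followed by the Ψ packaging signal with a partial gag sequence, the RRE for Rev-dependent nuclear export, and the cPPT/CTS. Downstream of the insert sit a WPRE to boost transcript stability and expression, a truncated 3' LTR, and a bGH polyadenylation signal.

The payload is a single fusion open reading frame. A hepatitis C virus polyprotein fragment, which the catalogue entry identifies as the NS3/4A protease, is joined by a flexible linker to the monomeric superfolder GFP reporter msGFP (annotated as msGFP2). A second linker leads to a modified NS5A/5B cleavage site with altered P6 and P4 positions, and then to the C-terminal targeting sequence of rat OMP25 (Synj2bp), a tail anchor that the "mito" in the plasmid name associates with mitochondrial membranes. The protease can cut its own linker, so the protein is a self-cleaving membrane-targeted reporter, with release of the GFP-tagged portion from the membrane anchor serving as a readout of cleavage. It was deposited with work on a "knockoff" strategy for acutely disrupting synaptotagmin 1 in mouse hippocampal neurons, where it appears to test this cleavage-site variant. The record does not state how cleavage is controlled.
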