Addgene plasmid #158767: pF(UG) hSyn NS34a-msGFP-'Q-mito
Purpose: Lentiviral expression of self-cleaving membrane targeting peptide containing the OMP25 C-terminal targeting sequence, a modified P6P4 NS5A/5B cleavage site, msGFP and the NS3/4A protease.
Depositing lab: Edwin Chapman. Depositing organization: University of Wisconsin, Madison. Publication: Acute disruption of the synaptic vesicle membrane protein synaptotagmin 1 using knockoff in mouse hippocampal neurons. Vevea JD, Chapman ER. Elife. 2020 Jun 9;9. pii: 56469. doi: 10.7554/eLife.56469. PubMed 32515733.
Backbone
  Vector backbone: FUGW (#14883)
  Vector type: Lentiviral
Growth in bacteria
  Bacterial resistance: Ampicillin, 100 μg/mL
  Growth temperature: 37°C
  Growth strain: NEB Stable
  Copy number: High Copy
Gene/Insert
  Gene/Insert name: NS3/4a protease and msGFP
  Species: Hepatitis C virus
  Mutation: Flexible linkers between the protease and msGFP and msGFP and the cleavage site, EDVVCC/QMSY cleavage site
  Cloning method: Ligation Independent Cloning
Terms and licenses: Academic/Nonprofit Terms; Industry Terms: Not Available to Industry
Depositor comments: In-fusion cloning was used for constuction of this plasmid
How to cite: pF(UG) hSyn NS34a-msGFP-'Q-mito was a gift from Edwin Chapman (Addgene plasmid # 158767 ; http://n2t.net/addgene:158767 ; RRID:Addgene_158767)
